Addgene plasmid #98193: UKNP1.19.2
Purpose: Expression of HCV E1E2 genes cloned from patient serum. United Kingdom Nottingham Panel x.xx.xx (genotype.patient number.clone number)
Depositing lab: Jonathan Ball. Depositing organization: University of Nottingham. Publication: A Diverse Panel of Hepatitis C Virus Glycoproteins for Use in Vaccine Research Reveals Extremes of Monoclonal Antibody Neutralization Resistance. Urbanowicz RA, McClure CP, Brown RJ, Tsoleridis T, Persson MA, Krey T, Irving WL, Ball JK, Tarr AW. J Virol. 2015 Dec 23;90(7):3288-301. doi: 10.1128/JVI.02700-15. PubMed 26699643.
Backbone
  Vector backbone: pcDNA3.1_V5-His_Topo
  Backbone manufacturer: Invitrogen
  Vector type: Mammalian Expression
Growth in bacteria
  Bacterial resistance: Ampicillin, 100 μg/mL
  Growth temperature: 37°C
  Growth strain: DH5alpha
  Copy number: High Copy
Gene/Insert
  Gene/Insert name: HCV E1E2 (alt name: UKNP1.19.2)
  Species: Hepatitis C virus
  Insert size (bp): 1734
  GenBank ID: KU285194.1
  Cloning method: TOPO Cloning
  Sequencing primers: 5′ T7F; 3′ bGHR
Terms and licenses: Academic/Nonprofit Terms; Industry Terms: Not Available to Industry
How to cite: UKNP1.19.2 was a gift from Jonathan Ball (Addgene plasmid # 98193 ; http://n2t.net/addgene:98193 ; RRID:Addgene_98193)
