[The description below was written by a language model from this plasmid's Addgene catalogue record and pLannotate feature annotations shown in this document.]
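Description:
UKNP1.19.2 is a mammalian expression plasmid of about 7.3 kb built on the Invitrogen pcDNA3.1 V5-His TOPO backbone. It carries the hepatitis C virus E1E2 envelope glycoprotein coding region amplified from patient serum. It belongs to the United Kingdom Nottingham Panel, whose naming scheme encodes genotype, patient number and clone number, so this is genotype 1, patient 19, clone 2. The roughly 1.7 kb insert was introduced by TOPO cloning. Automated annotation matches it to a fragment of the HCV polyprotein; the NS2 protease text attached to that match describes the whole polyprotein reference entry and does not indicate that NS2 is present.

Transcription in mammalian cells is driven by the human CMV immediate-early enhancer and promoter and terminated by the bovine growth hormone polyadenylation signal. A T7 promoter lies just upstream of the insert and also serves as a sequencing primer site. A V5 epitope tag is annotated downstream of the insert, but the record does not state whether it is fused in frame or excluded by a stop codon, and no His tag was annotated. An SV40 promoter drives the neomycin phosphotransferase gene with an SV40 poly(A) signal, allowing G418 selection of stable transfectants. In E. coli the plasmid is maintained by a high-copy ColE1/pUC-type origin and selected with ampicillin through β-lactamase, and an f1 origin is also present. The short HIV-1 LTR, ble and lacI hits are probably incidental backbone matches.

The depositor and sequencing-derived records give essentially identical feature maps. The associated publication describes the panel as a diverse set of HCV glycoproteins for vaccine research and for assessing resistance to neutralization by monoclonal antibodies.
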