Features (pLannotate 1.2.2; 21 found; start..end, strand, type, name):
     36..80      -  misc_feature   bom (fragment): basis of mobility region from pBR322
    235..614     +  enhancer       CMV enhancer: human cytomegalovirus immediate early enhancer
    615..818     +  promoter       CMV promoter: human cytomegalovirus (CMV) immediate early promoter
    814..847     +  LTR            5' LTR (truncated) (fragment): truncated 5' long terminal repeat (LTR) from HIV-1
    863..881     +  promoter       T7 promoter: promoter for bacteriophage T7 RNA polymerase
    942..2672    +  CDS            POLG_HCVGL (fragment): Experimental evidence at protein level: Swiss-Prot protein existence level 1. [Protease NS2]: Cysteine protease required for the proteolytic auto-cleavage between the non-structural proteins NS2 and NS3 (By similarity). The N-terminus of NS3 is required for the function of NS2 protease (active region NS2-3) (By similarity). Promotes the initiation of viral particle assembly by mediating the interaction between structural and non-structural proteins (By similarity). From Hepatitis C virus (isolate Glasgow) (HCV).
   2760..2801    +  CDS            V5 tag: epitope tag from simian virus 5
   2857..3081    +  polyA_signal   bGH poly(A) signal: bovine growth hormone polyadenylation signal
   3085..3106    +  promoter       SV40 promoter (fragment): SV40 enhancer and early promoter
   3127..3555    +  rep_origin     f1 ori (sequence partly withheld): f1 bacteriophage origin of replication; arrow indicates direction of (+) strand synthesis
   3569..3899    +  promoter       SV40 promoter: SV40 enhancer and early promoter
   3966..4757    +  CDS            neo: KKA2_KLEPN - Also known as kan, nptII. Experimental evidence at protein level: Swiss-Prot protein existence level 1. Resistance to kanamycin, neomycin, paromomycin, ribostamycin, butirosin and gentamicin B. From Klebsiella pneumoniae.
   4783..4941    +  CDS            ble (fragment): BLE_KLEPN - Experimental evidence at protein level: Swiss-Prot protein existence level 1. Binding protein with a strong affinity to the bleomycin family of antibiotics. Binds to CL990; an antimitotic-antibiotic compound. From Klebsiella pneumoniae.
   4936..5057    +  polyA_signal   SV40 poly(A) signal: SV40 polyadenylation signal
   5130..5146    -  protein_bind   lac operator: The lac repressor binds to the lac operator to inhibit transcription in E. coli. This inhibition can be relieved by adding lactose or isopropyl-β-D-thiogalactopyranoside (IPTG). lac repressor encoded by lacI
   5154..5184    -  promoter       lac promoter: promoter for the E. coli lac operon
   5199..5220    -  protein_bind   CAP binding site: CAP binding activates transcription in the presence of cAMP. E. coli catabolite activator protein
   5233..5325    -  CDS            lacI (fragment): lac repressor; lacI; The lac repressor binds to the lac operator to inhibit transcription in E. coli. This inhibition can be relieved by adding lactose or isopropyl-β-D-thiogalactopyranoside (IPTG).
   5508..6096    -  rep_origin     ori: high-copy-number ColE1/pMB1/pBR322/pUC origin of replication
   6267..7127    -  CDS            AmpR: β-lactamase; bla; confers resistance to ampicillin, carbenicillin, and related antibiotics
   7128..7232    -  promoter       AmpR promoter: bla
>Addgene plasmid #98193 | UKNP1.19.2 | depositor full sequence | sequence record 180004 | UKNP1.19.2 sequence 7263 bps
GACGGATCGGGAGATCTCCCGATCCCCTATGGTCGACTCTCAGTACAATCTGCTCTGATGCCGCATAGTT
AAGCCAGTATCTGCTCCCTGCTTGTGTGTTGGAGGTCGCTGAGTAGTGCGCGAGCAAAATTTAAGCTACA
ACAAGGCAAGGCTTGACCGACAATTGCATGAAGAATCTGCTTAGGGTTAGGCGTTTTGCGCTGCTTCGCG
ATGTACGGGCCAGATATACGCGTTGACATTGATTATTGACTAGTTATTAATAGTAATCAATTACGGGGTC
ATTAGTTCATAGCCCATATATGGAGTTCCGCGTTACATAACTTACGGTAAATGGCCCGCCTGGCTGACCG
CCCAACGACCCCCGCCCATTGACGTCAATAATGACGTATGTTCCCATAGTAACGCCAATAGGGACTTTCC
ATTGACGTCAATGGGTGGACTATTTACGGTAAACTGCCCACTTGGCAGTACATCAAGTGTATCATATGCC
AAGTACGCCCCCTATTGACGTCAATGACGGTAAATGGCCCGCCTGGCATTATGCCCAGTACATGACCTTA
TGGGACTTTCCTACTTGGCAGTACATCTACGTATTAGTCATCGCTATTACCATGGTGATGCGGTTTTGGC
AGTACATCAATGGGCGTGGATAGCGGTTTGACTCACGGGGATTTCCAAGTCTCCACCCCATTGACGTCAA
TGGGAGTTTGTTTTGGCACCAAAATCAACGGGACTTTCCAAAATGTCGTAACAACTCCGCCCCATTGACG
CAAATGGGCGGTAGGCGTGTACGGTGGGAGGTCTATATAAGCAGAGCTCTCTGGCTAACTAGAGAACCCA
CTGCTTACTGGCTTATCGAAATTAATACGACTCACTATAGGGAGACCCAAGCTGGCTAGTTAAGCTTGGT
ACCGAGCTCGGATCCAGTACCCTTCACCATGGGTTGCTCTTTCTCTATCTTCCTCTTGGCTTTGCTGTCC
TGTTTGACCATCCCAGCTTCCGCTTACGAGGTGCGCAACGTATCCGGGGTGTACCAAGTCACGAACGACT
GCTCCAACACAAGCATTGTGTATGAGGCAGCGGACATGATTATGCATATCCCCGGGTGCGTGCCCTGCGT
TCGGGAGAACAACTCCTCCCGCTGCTGGGTACCGCTCACCCCCACGCTCGCGGCTAGGAACGCCAGCATC
CCCACTACGACAATACGACGTCACGTCGATTTGCTCGTTGGGGCGGCCGCTTTCTGCTCCGCTATGTACG
TGGGGGATCTCTGCGGATCTGTTTTCCTTGTCTCCCAGCTGTTCACCTTCACGCCTCGCCGGCATGAGAC
AGTACAGGACTGCAACTGCTCTATCTATCCCGGCCACGTATCAGGTCATCGCATGGCTTGGGATATGATG
ATGAACTGGTCACCTACAACAGCCTTAGTGGTGTCGCAGTTACTCCGGATCCCACAAGCTGTCGTGGACA
TGGTGGCGGGGGCCCACTGGGGAATCCTGGCGGGCCTTGCCTACTATTCCATGGCGGGGAACTGGGCTAA
GGTCTTAATTGTGATGCTACTCTTTGCCGGCGTTGACGGGACTGGCACCTACACGACGGGGGGGGCCCAG
GGCCGCAACGCCCATCGGCTTACGTCCTTCTTTTCATTTGGGGCATCTCAGAATATCCAGCTCATAAACA
CCAACGGCAGCTGGCACATCAACAGGACTGCTTTGAACTGCAACGACTCCCTCAACACAGGCTTCATCGC
CGCGCTGCTCTACACACACAAATTCAACGCGTCCGGGTGCCCAGAGCGCATGGCCAGCTGTCGCCCCATT
AGCGAGTTCGCCCAGGGGTGGGGTCCCATCACTTATGCCGAGTCGAAAAGCTCGGACCAGAGGCCCTATT
GTTGGCACTACGCTCCTCAACCGTGCGGTATTGTGGCCGCGTCGCAGGTGTGTGGTCCAGTGTATTGCTT
CACTCCAAGCCCCGTTGTGGTGGGGACGACCGATCGCTTCGGCGTCCCTACGTACAGCTGGGGGGAGAAT
GAGACGGACGTGCTGCTTCTCAACAACACGCGGCCGCCGCAAGGCAACTGGTTTGGCTGTACGTGGATGA
ACAGCACTGGGTTCACCAAGACGTGTGGGGGCCCCCCGTGCAACATCGGGGGGGTTGGCAACAACACCTT
GACCTGTCCCACGGACTGCTTCCGGAAGCATCCCGAGGCCACCTACACCAAATGCGGTTCAGGGCCCTGG
CTGACACCTAGGTGCCTGGTTGACTACCCATACAGGCTTTGGCACTACCCCTGCACCGTCAACTTTACCA
TCTTCAAGGTTAGGATGTATGTGGGGGGCGTGGAGCATAGGCTCAACGCCGCATGCAATTGGACTCGAGG
AGAGCGGTGCAACTTGGAAGACAGGGATAGATCAGAGCTCAGCCCGCTGCTGCTGTCTACGACAGAGTGG
CAGATATTGCCTTGTTCCTTCACCACCTTACCAGCTCTGTCCACTGGTTTGATTCATCTCCATCAGAACA
TCGTGGACGTGCAATACCTGTACGGTATAGGGTCGGCGGCCGTCTCCTTTGCAATCAAATGGGAGTATGT
CCTGTTGCTCTTCCTTCTCCTGGCGGACGCGCGCGTCTGTGCCTGCTTGTGGATGATGCTGCTGATATCC
CAAGCTGAGGCCTAATCTAGAAACTTTAAGGGTCAAGACAATTCTGCAGATATCCAGCACAGTGGCGGCC
GCTCGAGTCTAGAGGGCCCGCGGTTCGAAGGTAAGCCTATCCCTAACCCTCTCCTCGGTCTCGATTCTAC
GCGTACCGGTCATCATCACCATCACCATTGAGTTTAAACCCGCTGATCAGCCTCGACTGTGCCTTCTAGT
TGCCAGCCATCTGTTGTTTGCCCCTCCCCCGTGCCTTCCTTGACCCTGGAAGGTGCCACTCCCACTGTCC
TTTCCTAATAAAATGAGGAAATTGCATCGCATTGTCTGAGTAGGTGTCATTCTATTCTGGGGGGTGGGGT
GGGGCAGGACAGCAAGGGGGAGGATTGGGAAGACAATAGCAGGCATGCTGGGGATGCGGTGGGCTCTATG
GCTTCTGAGGCGGAAAGAACCAGCTGGGGCTCTAGGGGGTATCCCC
[124 nt withheld, positions 3127-3250]
C
[32 nt withheld, positions 3252-3283]
CA
[57 nt withheld, positions 3286-3342]
A
[49 nt withheld, positions 3344-3392]
CCTTTGACGTTGGAGTCCACGTTCTTT
[37 nt withheld, positions 3420-3456]
ACCCTATCTCGGTCTATTCTTTTGATTTATAAGGGATTTTGGGGATTTCGGCCTATTGGTTAAAAAATGA
GCTGATTTAACAAAAATTTAACGCGAATTAATTCTGTGGAATGTGTGTCAGTTAGGGTGTGGAAAGTCCC
CAGGCTCCCCAGGCAGGCAGAAGTATGCAAAGCATGCATCTCAATTAGTCAGCAACCAGGTGTGGAAAGT
CCCCAGGCTCCCCAGCAGGCAGAAGTATGCAAAGCATGCATCTCAATTAGTCAGCAACCATAGTCCCGCC
CCTAACTCCGCCCATCCCGCCCCTAACTCCGCCCAGTTCCGCCCATTCTCCGCCCCATGGCTGACTAATT
TTTTTTATTTATGCAGAGGCCGAGGCCGCCTCTGCCTCTGAGCTATTCCAGAAGTAGTGAGGAGGCTTTT
TTGGAGGCCTAGGCTTTTGCAAAAAGCTCCCGGGAGCTTGTATATCCATTTTCGGATCTGATCAAGAGAC
AGGATGAGGATCGTTTCGCATGATTGAACAAGATGGATTGCACGCAGGTTCTCCGGCCGCTTGGGTGGAG
AGGCTATTCGGCTATGACTGGGCACAACAGACAATCGGCTGCTCTGATGCCGCCGTGTTCCGGCTGTCAG
CGCAGGGGCGCCCGGTTCTTTTTGTCAAGACCGACCTGTCCGGTGCCCTGAATGAACTGCAGGACGAGGC
AGCGCGGCTATCGTGGCTGGCCACGACGGGCGTTCCTTGCGCAGCTGTGCTCGACGTTGTCACTGAAGCG
GGAAGGGACTGGCTGCTATTGGGCGAAGTGCCGGGGCAGGATCTCCTGTCATCTCACCTTGCTCCTGCCG
AGAAAGTATCCATCATGGCTGATGCAATGCGGCGGCTGCATACGCTTGATCCGGCTACCTGCCCATTCGA
CCACCAAGCGAAACATCGCATCGAGCGAGCACGTACTCGGATGGAAGCCGGTCTTGTCGATCAGGATGAT
CTGGACGAAGAGCATCAGGGGCTCGCGCCAGCCGAACTGTTCGCCAGGCTCAAGGCGCGCATGCCCGACG
GCGAGGATCTCGTCGTGACCCATGGCGATGCCTGCTTGCCGAATATCATGGTGGAAAATGGCCGCTTTTC
TGGATTCATCGACTGTGGCCGGCTGGGTGTGGCGGACCGCTATCAGGACATAGCGTTGGCTACCCGTGAT
ATTGCTGAAGAGCTTGGCGGCGAATGGGCTGACCGCTTCCTCGTGCTTTACGGTATCGCCGCTCCCGATT
CGCAGCGCATCGCCTTCTATCGCCTTCTTGACGAGTTCTTCTGAGCGGGACTCTGGGGTTCGCGAAATGA
CCGACCAAGCGACGCCCAACCTGCCATCACGAGATTTCGATTCCACCGCCGCCTTCTATGAAAGGTTGGG
CTTCGGAATCGTTTTCCGGGACGCCGGCTGGATGATCCTCCAGCGCGGGGATCTCATGCTGGAGTTCTTC
GCCCACCCCAACTTGTTTATTGCAGCTTATAATGGTTACAAATAAAGCAATAGCATCACAAATTTCACAA
ATAAAGCATTTTTTTCACTGCATTCTAGTTGTGGTTTGTCCAAACTCATCAATGTATCTTATCATGTCTG
TATACCGTCGACCTCTAGCTAGAGCTTGGCGTAATCATGGTCATAGCTGTTTCCTGTGTGAAATTGTTAT
CCGCTCACAATTCCACACAACATACGAGCCGGAAGCATAAAGTGTAAAGCCTGGGGTGCCTAATGAGTGA
GCTAACTCACATTAATTGCGTTGCGCTCACTGCCCGCTTTCCAGTCGGGAAACCTGTCGTGCCAGCTGCA
TTAATGAATCGGCCAACGCGCGGGGAGAGGCGGTTTGCGTATTGGGCGCTCTTCCGCTTCCTCGCTCACT
GACTCGCTGCGCTCGGTCGTTCGGCTGCGGCGAGCGGTATCAGCTCACTCAAAGGCGGTAATACGGTTAT
CCACAGAATCAGGGGATAACGCAGGAAAGAACATGTGAGCAAAAGGCCAGCAAAAGGCCAGGAACCGTAA
AAAGGCCGCGTTGCTGGCGTTTTTCCATAGGCTCCGCCCCCCTGACGAGCATCACAAAAATCGACGCTCA
AGTCAGAGGTGGCGAAACCCGACAGGACTATAAAGATACCAGGCGTTTCCCCCTGGAAGCTCCCTCGTGC
GCTCTCCTGTTCCGACCCTGCCGCTTACCGGATACCTGTCCGCCTTTCTCCCTTCGGGAAGCGTGGCGCT
TTCTCAATGCTCACGCTGTAGGTATCTCAGTTCGGTGTAGGTCGTTCGCTCCAAGCTGGGCTGTGTGCAC
GAACCCCCCGTTCAGCCCGACCGCTGCGCCTTATCCGGTAACTATCGTCTTGAGTCCAACCCGGTAAGAC
ACGACTTATCGCCACTGGCAGCAGCCACTGGTAACAGGATTAGCAGAGCGAGGTATGTAGGCGGTGCTAC
AGAGTTCTTGAAGTGGTGGCCTAACTACGGCTACACTAGAAGGACAGTATTTGGTATCTGCGCTCTGCTG
AAGCCAGTTACCTTCGGAAAAAGAGTTGGTAGCTCTTGATCCGGCAAACAAACCACCGCTGGTAGCGGTG
GTTTTTTTGTTTGCAAGCAGCAGATTACGCGCAGAAAAAAAGGATCTCAAGAAGATCCTTTGATCTTTTC
TACGGGGTCTGACGCTCAGTGGAACGAAAACTCACGTTAAGGGATTTTGGTCATGAGATTATCAAAAAGG
ATCTTCACCTAGATCCTTTTAAATTAAAAATGAAGTTTTAAATCAATCTAAAGTATATATGAGTAAACTT
GGTCTGACAGTTACCAATGCTTAATCAGTGAGGCACCTATCTCAGCGATCTGTCTATTTCGTTCATCCAT
AGTTGCCTGACTCCCCGTCGTGTAGATAACTACGATACGGGAGGGCTTACCATCTGGCCCCAGTGCTGCA
ATGATACCGCGAGACCCACGCTCACCGGCTCCAGATTTATCAGCAATAAACCAGCCAGCCGGAAGGGCCG
AGCGCAGAAGTGGTCCTGCAACTTTATCCGCCTCCATCCAGTCTATTAATTGTTGCCGGGAAGCTAGAGT
AAGTAGTTCGCCAGTTAATAGTTTGCGCAACGTTGTTGCCATTGCTACAGGCATCGTGGTGTCACGCTCG
TCGTTTGGTATGGCTTCATTCAGCTCCGGTTCCCAACGATCAAGGCGAGTTACATGATCCCCCATGTTGT
GCAAAAAAGCGGTTAGCTCCTTCGGTCCTCCGATCGTTGTCAGAAGTAAGTTGGCCGCAGTGTTATCACT
CATGGTTATGGCAGCACTGCATAATTCTCTTACTGTCATGCCATCCGTAAGATGCTTTTCTGTGACTGGT
GAGTACTCAACCAAGTCATTCTGAGAATAGTGTATGCGGCGACCGAGTTGCTCTTGCCCGGCGTCAATAC
GGGATAATACCGCGCCACATAGCAGAACTTTAAAAGTGCTCATCATTGGAAAACGTTCTTCGGGGCGAAA
ACTCTCAAGGATCTTACCGCTGTTGAGATCCAGTTCGATGTAACCCACTCGTGCACCCAACTGATCTTCA
GCATCTTTTACTTTCACCAGCGTTTCTGGGTGAGCAAAAACAGGAAGGCAAAATGCCGCAAAAAAGGGAA
TAAGGGCGACACGGAAATGTTGAATACTCATACTCTTCCTTTTTCAATATTATTGAAGCATTTATCAGGG
TTATTGTCTCATGAGCGGATACATATTTGAATGTATTTAGAAAAATAAACAAATAGGGGTTCCGCGCACA
TTTCCCCGAAAAGTGCCACCTGACGTC
