Features (pLannotate 1.2.2; 21 found; start..end, strand, type, name):
     19..71      -  misc_feature   bom (fragment): basis of mobility region from pBR322
    226..605     +  enhancer       CMV enhancer: human cytomegalovirus immediate early enhancer
    606..809     +  promoter       CMV promoter: human cytomegalovirus (CMV) immediate early promoter
    805..838     +  LTR            5' LTR (truncated) (fragment): truncated 5' long terminal repeat (LTR) from HIV-1
    854..872     +  promoter       T7 promoter: promoter for bacteriophage T7 RNA polymerase
    933..2663    +  CDS            POLG_HCVGL (fragment): Experimental evidence at protein level: Swiss-Prot protein existence level 1. [Protease NS2]: Cysteine protease required for the proteolytic auto-cleavage between the non-structural proteins NS2 and NS3 (By similarity). The N-terminus of NS3 is required for the function of NS2 protease (active region NS2-3) (By similarity). Promotes the initiation of viral particle assembly by mediating the interaction between structural and non-structural proteins (By similarity). From Hepatitis C virus (isolate Glasgow) (HCV).
   2751..2792    +  CDS            V5 tag: epitope tag from simian virus 5
   2848..3072    +  polyA_signal   bGH poly(A) signal: bovine growth hormone polyadenylation signal
   3076..3097    +  promoter       SV40 promoter (fragment): SV40 enhancer and early promoter
   3118..3546    +  rep_origin     f1 ori (sequence partly withheld): f1 bacteriophage origin of replication; arrow indicates direction of (+) strand synthesis
   3560..3889    +  promoter       SV40 promoter: SV40 enhancer and early promoter
   3956..4747    +  CDS            neo: KKA2_KLEPN - Also known as kan, nptII. Experimental evidence at protein level: Swiss-Prot protein existence level 1. Resistance to kanamycin, neomycin, paromomycin, ribostamycin, butirosin and gentamicin B. From Klebsiella pneumoniae.
   4773..4931    +  CDS            ble (fragment): BLE_KLEPN - Experimental evidence at protein level: Swiss-Prot protein existence level 1. Binding protein with a strong affinity to the bleomycin family of antibiotics. Binds to CL990; an antimitotic-antibiotic compound. From Klebsiella pneumoniae.
   4926..5047    +  polyA_signal   SV40 poly(A) signal: SV40 polyadenylation signal
   5120..5136    -  protein_bind   lac operator: The lac repressor binds to the lac operator to inhibit transcription in E. coli. This inhibition can be relieved by adding lactose or isopropyl-β-D-thiogalactopyranoside (IPTG). lac repressor encoded by lacI
   5144..5174    -  promoter       lac promoter: promoter for the E. coli lac operon
   5189..5210    -  protein_bind   CAP binding site: CAP binding activates transcription in the presence of cAMP. E. coli catabolite activator protein
   5223..5315    -  CDS            lacI (fragment): lac repressor; lacI; The lac repressor binds to the lac operator to inhibit transcription in E. coli. This inhibition can be relieved by adding lactose or isopropyl-β-D-thiogalactopyranoside (IPTG).
   5498..6086    -  rep_origin     ori: high-copy-number ColE1/pMB1/pBR322/pUC origin of replication
   6257..7117    -  CDS            AmpR: β-lactamase; bla; confers resistance to ampicillin, carbenicillin, and related antibiotics
   7118..7222    -  promoter       AmpR promoter: bla
>Addgene plasmid #98193 | UKNP1.19.2 | addgene full sequence | sequence record 189888 | Addgene NGS Result
GGAGATCTCCCGATCCCCTATGGTGCACTCTCAGTACAATCTGCTCTGATGCCGCATAGTTAAGCCAGTA
TCTGCTCCCTGCTTGTGTGTTGGAGGTCGCTGAGTAGTGCGCGAGCAAAATTTAAGCTACAACAAGGCAA
GGCTTGACCGACAATTGCATGAAGAATCTGCTTAGGGTTAGGCGTTTTGCGCTGCTTCGCGATGTACGGG
CCAGATATACGCGTTGACATTGATTATTGACTAGTTATTAATAGTAATCAATTACGGGGTCATTAGTTCA
TAGCCCATATATGGAGTTCCGCGTTACATAACTTACGGTAAATGGCCCGCCTGGCTGACCGCCCAACGAC
CCCCGCCCATTGACGTCAATAATGACGTATGTTCCCATAGTAACGCCAATAGGGACTTTCCATTGACGTC
AATGGGTGGAGTATTTACGGTAAACTGCCCACTTGGCAGTACATCAAGTGTATCATATGCCAAGTACGCC
CCCTATTGACGTCAATGACGGTAAATGGCCCGCCTGGCATTATGCCCAGTACATGACCTTATGGGACTTT
CCTACTTGGCAGTACATCTACGTATTAGTCATCGCTATTACCATGGTGATGCGGTTTTGGCAGTACATCA
ATGGGCGTGGATAGCGGTTTGACTCACGGGGATTTCCAAGTCTCCACCCCATTGACGTCAATGGGAGTTT
GTTTTGGCACCAAAATCAACGGGACTTTCCAAAATGTCGTAACAACTCCGCCCCATTGACGCAAATGGGC
GGTAGGCGTGTACGGTGGGAGGTCTATATAAGCAGAGCTCTCTGGCTAACTAGAGAACCCACTGCTTACT
GGCTTATCGAAATTAATACGACTCACTATAGGGAGACCCAAGCTGGCTAGTTAAGCTTGGTACCGAGCTC
GGATCCAGTACCCTTCACCATGGGTTGCTCTTTCTCTATCTTCCTCTTGGCTTTGCTGTCCTGTTTGACC
ATCCCAGCTTCCGCTTACGAGGTGCGCAACGTATCCGGGGTGTACCAAGTCACGAACGACTGCTCCAACA
CAAGCATTGTGTATGAGGCAGCGGACATGATTATGCATATCCCCGGGTGCGTGCCCTGCGTTCGGGAGAA
CAACTCCTCCCGCTGCTGGGTACCGCTCACCCCCACGCTCGCGGCTAGGAACGCCAGCATCCCCACTACG
ACAATACGACGTCACGTCGATTTGCTCGTTGGGGCGGCCGCTTTCTGCTCCGCTATGTACGTGGGGGATC
TCTGCGGATCTGTTTTCCTTGTCTCCCAGCTGTTCACCTTCACGCCTCGCCGGCATGAGACAGTACAGGA
CTGCAACTGCTCTATCTATCCCGGCCACGTATCAGGTCATCGCATGGCTTGGGATATGATGATGAACTGG
TCACCTACAACAGCCTTAGTGGTGTCGCAGTTACTCCGGATCCCACAAGCTGTCGTGGACATGGTGGCGG
GGGCCCACTGGGGAATCCTGGCGGGCCTTGCCTACTATTCCATGGCGGGGAACTGGGCTAAGGTCTTAAT
TGTGATGCTACTCTTTGCCGGCGTTGACGGGACTGGCACCTACACGACGGGGGGGGCCCAGGGCCGCAAC
GCCCATCGGCTTACGTCCTTCTTTTCATTTGGGGCATCTCAGAATATCCAGCTCATAAACACCAACGGCA
GCTGGCACATCAACAGGACTGCTTTGAACTGCAACGACTCCCTCAACACAGGCTTCATCGCCGCGCTGCT
CTACACACACAAATTCAACGCGTCCGGGTGCCCAGAGCGCATGGCCAGCTGTCGCCCCATTAGCGAGTTC
GCCCAGGGGTGGGGTCCCATCACTTATGCCGAGTCGAAAAGCTCGGACCAGAGGCCCTATTGTTGGCACT
ACGCTCCTCAACCGTGCGGTATTGTGGCCGCGTCGCAGGTGTGTGGTCCAGTGTATTGCTTCACTCCAAG
CCCCGTTGTGGTGGGGACGACCGATCGCTTCGGCGTCCCTACGTACAGCTGGGGGGAGAATGAGACGGAC
GTGCTGCTTCTCAACAACACGCGGCCGCCGCAAGGCAACTGGTTTGGCTGTACGTGGATGAACAGCACTG
GGTTCACCAAGACGTGTGGGGGCCCCCCGTGCAACATCGGGGGGGTTGGCAACAACACCTTGACCTGTCC
CACGGACTGCTTCCGGAAGCATCCCGAGGCCACCTACACCAAATGCGGTTCAGGGCCCTGGCTGACACCT
AGGTGCCTGGTTGACTACCCATACAGGCTTTGGCACTACCCCTGCACCGTCAACTTTACCATCTTCAAGG
TTAGGATGTATGTGGGGGGCGTGGAGCATAGGCTCAACGCCGCATGCAATTGGACTCGAGGAGAGCGGTG
CAACTTGGAAGACAGGGATAGATCAGAGCTCAGCCCGCTGCTGCTGTCTACGACAGAGTGGCAGATATTG
CCTTGTTCCTTCACCACCTTACCAGCTCTGTCCACTGGTTTGATTCATCTCCATCAGAACATCGTGGACG
TGCAATACCTGTACGGTATAGGGTCGGCGGCCGTCTCCTTTGCAATCAAATGGGAGTATGTCCTGTTGCT
CTTCCTTCTCCTGGCGGACGCGCGCGTCTGTGCCTGCTTGTGGATGATGCTGCTGATATCCCAAGCTGAG
GCCTAATCTAGAAACTTTAAGGGTCAAGACAATTCTGCAGATATCCAGCACAGTGGCGGCCGCTCGAGTC
TAGAGGGCCCGCGGTTCGAAGGTAAGCCTATCCCTAACCCTCTCCTCGGTCTCGATTCTACGCGTACCGG
TCATCATCACCATCACCATTGAGTTTAAACCCGCTGATCAGCCTCGACTGTGCCTTCTAGTTGCCAGCCA
TCTGTTGTTTGCCCCTCCCCCGTGCCTTCCTTGACCCTGGAAGGTGCCACTCCCACTGTCCTTTCCTAAT
AAAATGAGGAAATTGCATCGCATTGTCTGAGTAGGTGTCATTCTATTCTGGGGGGTGGGGTGGGGCAGGA
CAGCAAGGGGGAGGATTGGGAAGACAATAGCAGGCATGCTGGGGATGCGGTGGGCTCTATGGCTTCTGAG
GCGGAAAGAACCAGCTGGGGCTCTAGGGGGTATCCCC
[124 nt withheld, positions 3118-3241]
C
[91 nt withheld, positions 3243-3333]
A
[49 nt withheld, positions 3335-3383]
CCTTTGACGTTGGAGTCCACGTTCTTT
[37 nt withheld, positions 3411-3447]
ACCCTATCTCGGTCTATTCTTTTGATTTATAAGGGATTTTGCCGATTTCGGCCTATTGGTTAAAAAATGA
GCTGATTTAACAAAAATTTAACGCGAATTAATTCTGTGGAATGTGTGTCAGTTAGGGTGTGGAAAGTCCC
CAGGCTCCCCAGCAGGCAGAAGTATGCAAAGCATGCATCTCAATTAGTCAGCAACCAGGTGTGGAAAGTC
CCCAGGCTCCCCAGCAGGCAGAAGTATGCAAAGCATGCATCTCAATTAGTCAGCAACCATAGTCCCGCCC
CTAACTCCGCCCATCCCGCCCCTAACTCCGCCCAGTTCCGCCCATTCTCCGCCCCATGGCTGACTAATTT
TTTTTATTTATGCAGAGGCCGAGGCCGCCTCTGCCTCTGAGCTATTCCAGAAGTAGTGAGGAGGCTTTTT
TGGAGGCCTAGGCTTTTGCAAAAAGCTCCCGGGAGCTTGTATATCCATTTTCGGATCTGATCAAGAGACA
GGATGAGGATCGTTTCGCATGATTGAACAAGATGGATTGCACGCAGGTTCTCCGGCCGCTTGGGTGGAGA
GGCTATTCGGCTATGACTGGGCACAACAGACAATCGGCTGCTCTGATGCCGCCGTGTTCCGGCTGTCAGC
GCAGGGGCGCCCGGTTCTTTTTGTCAAGACCGACCTGTCCGGTGCCCTGAATGAACTGCAGGACGAGGCA
GCGCGGCTATCGTGGCTGGCCACGACGGGCGTTCCTTGCGCAGCTGTGCTCGACGTTGTCACTGAAGCGG
GAAGGGACTGGCTGCTATTGGGCGAAGTGCCGGGGCAGGATCTCCTGTCATCTCACCTTGCTCCTGCCGA
GAAAGTATCCATCATGGCTGATGCAATGCGGCGGCTGCATACGCTTGATCCGGCTACCTGCCCATTCGAC
CACCAAGCGAAACATCGCATCGAGCGAGCACGTACTCGGATGGAAGCCGGTCTTGTCGATCAGGATGATC
TGGACGAAGAGCATCAGGGGCTCGCGCCAGCCGAACTGTTCGCCAGGCTCAAGGCGCGCATGCCCGACGG
CGAGGATCTCGTCGTGACCCATGGCGATGCCTGCTTGCCGAATATCATGGTGGAAAATGGCCGCTTTTCT
GGATTCATCGACTGTGGCCGGCTGGGTGTGGCGGACCGCTATCAGGACATAGCGTTGGCTACCCGTGATA
TTGCTGAAGAGCTTGGCGGCGAATGGGCTGACCGCTTCCTCGTGCTTTACGGTATCGCCGCTCCCGATTC
GCAGCGCATCGCCTTCTATCGCCTTCTTGACGAGTTCTTCTGAGCGGGACTCTGGGGTTCGCGAAATGAC
CGACCAAGCGACGCCCAACCTGCCATCACGAGATTTCGATTCCACCGCCGCCTTCTATGAAAGGTTGGGC
TTCGGAATCGTTTTCCGGGACGCCGGCTGGATGATCCTCCAGCGCGGGGATCTCATGCTGGAGTTCTTCG
CCCACCCCAACTTGTTTATTGCAGCTTATAATGGTTACAAATAAAGCAATAGCATCACAAATTTCACAAA
TAAAGCATTTTTTTCACTGCATTCTAGTTGTGGTTTGTCCAAACTCATCAATGTATCTTATCATGTCTGT
ATACCGTCGACCTCTAGCTAGAGCTTGGCGTAATCATGGTCATAGCTGTTTCCTGTGTGAAATTGTTATC
CGCTCACAATTCCACACAACATACGAGCCGGAAGCATAAAGTGTAAAGCCTGGGGTGCCTAATGAGTGAG
CTAACTCACATTAATTGCGTTGCGCTCACTGCCCGCTTTCCAGTCGGGAAACCTGTCGTGCCAGCTGCAT
TAATGAATCGGCCAACGCGCGGGGAGAGGCGGTTTGCGTATTGGGCGCTCTTCCGCTTCCTCGCTCACTG
ACTCGCTGCGCTCGGTCGTTCGGCTGCGGCGAGCGGTATCAGCTCACTCAAAGGCGGTAATACGGTTATC
CACAGAATCAGGGGATAACGCAGGAAAGAACATGTGAGCAAAAGGCCAGCAAAAGGCCAGGAACCGTAAA
AAGGCCGCGTTGCTGGCGTTTTTCCATAGGCTCCGCCCCCCTGACGAGCATCACAAAAATCGACGCTCAA
GTCAGAGGTGGCGAAACCCGACAGGACTATAAAGATACCAGGCGTTTCCCCCTGGAAGCTCCCTCGTGCG
CTCTCCTGTTCCGACCCTGCCGCTTACCGGATACCTGTCCGCCTTTCTCCCTTCGGGAAGCGTGGCGCTT
TCTCATAGCTCACGCTGTAGGTATCTCAGTTCGGTGTAGGTCGTTCGCTCCAAGCTGGGCTGTGTGCACG
AACCCCCCGTTCAGCCCGACCGCTGCGCCTTATCCGGTAACTATCGTCTTGAGTCCAACCCGGTAAGACA
CGACTTATCGCCACTGGCAGCAGCCACTGGTAACAGGATTAGCAGAGCGAGGTATGTAGGCGGTGCTACA
GAGTTCTTGAAGTGGTGGCCTAACTACGGCTACACTAGAAGAACAGTATTTGGTATCTGCGCTCTGCTGA
AGCCAGTTACCTTCGGAAAAAGAGTTGGTAGCTCTTGATCCGGCAAACAAACCACCGCTGGTAGCGGTGG
TTTTTTTGTTTGCAAGCAGCAGATTACGCGCAGAAAAAAAGGATCTCAAGAAGATCCTTTGATCTTTTCT
ACGGGGTCTGACGCTCAGTGGAACGAAAACTCACGTTAAGGGATTTTGGTCATGAGATTATCAAAAAGGA
TCTTCACCTAGATCCTTTTAAATTAAAAATGAAGTTTTAAATCAATCTAAAGTATATATGAGTAAACTTG
GTCTGACAGTTACCAATGCTTAATCAGTGAGGCACCTATCTCAGCGATCTGTCTATTTCGTTCATCCATA
GTTGCCTGACTCCCCGTCGTGTAGATAACTACGATACGGGAGGGCTTACCATCTGGCCCCAGTGCTGCAA
TGATACCGCGAGACCCACGCTCACCGGCTCCAGATTTATCAGCAATAAACCAGCCAGCCGGAAGGGCCGA
GCGCAGAAGTGGTCCTGCAACTTTATCCGCCTCCATCCAGTCTATTAATTGTTGCCGGGAAGCTAGAGTA
AGTAGTTCGCCAGTTAATAGTTTGCGCAACGTTGTTGCCATTGCTACAGGCATCGTGGTGTCACGCTCGT
CGTTTGGTATGGCTTCATTCAGCTCCGGTTCCCAACGATCAAGGCGAGTTACATGATCCCCCATGTTGTG
CAAAAAAGCGGTTAGCTCCTTCGGTCCTCCGATCGTTGTCAGAAGTAAGTTGGCCGCAGTGTTATCACTC
ATGGTTATGGCAGCACTGCATAATTCTCTTACTGTCATGCCATCCGTAAGATGCTTTTCTGTGACTGGTG
AGTACTCAACCAAGTCATTCTGAGAATAGTGTATGCGGCGACCGAGTTGCTCTTGCCCGGCGTCAATACG
GGATAATACCGCGCCACATAGCAGAACTTTAAAAGTGCTCATCATTGGAAAACGTTCTTCGGGGCGAAAA
CTCTCAAGGATCTTACCGCTGTTGAGATCCAGTTCGATGTAACCCACTCGTGCACCCAACTGATCTTCAG
CATCTTTTACTTTCACCAGCGTTTCTGGGTGAGCAAAAACAGGAAGGCAAAATGCCGCAAAAAAGGGAAT
AAGGGCGACACGGAAATGTTGAATACTCATACTCTTCCTTTTTCAATATTATTGAAGCATTTATCAGGGT
TATTGTCTCATGAGCGGATACATATTTGAATGTATTTAGAAAAATAAACAAATAGGGGTTCCGCGCACAT
TTCCCCGAAAAGTGCCACCTGACGTCGACGGATCG
